Addgene plasmid #115352: pFL-SV40
Purpose: (Empty Backbone) firefly luciferase (Fluc) reporter gene driven by SV40 promoter
Depositing lab: Ming-Chih Lai. Depositing organization: Chang Gung University. Publication: The DEAD-box RNA helicase DDX3 associates with export messenger ribonucleoproteins as well as tip-associated protein and participates in translational control. Lai MC, Lee YH, Tarn WY. Mol Biol Cell. 2008 Sep;19(9):3847-58. doi: 10.1091/mbc.e07-12-1264. Epub 2008 Jul 2. PubMed 18596238.
Backbone
  Vector backbone: pRL-SV40
  Vector type: Mammalian Expression, Luciferase
Growth in bacteria
  Bacterial resistance: Ampicillin, 100 μg/mL
  Growth temperature: 37°C
  Growth strain: DH5alpha
  Copy number: Unknown
Terms and licenses: Academic/Nonprofit Terms; Industry Terms: Not Available to Industry
How to cite: pFL-SV40 was a gift from Ming-Chih Lai (Addgene plasmid # 115352 ; http://n2t.net/addgene:115352 ; RRID:Addgene_115352)
