[The description below was written by a language model from this plasmid's Addgene catalogue record and pLannotate feature annotations shown in this document.]
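Description:
pFL-SV40 is a mammalian expression and luciferase reporter plasmid of about 4.2 kb built on the pRL-SV40 backbone, a vector that normally carries Renilla luciferase. In this derivative the reporter annotated in the sequence is firefly luciferase in the enhanced luc+ form. It is catalogued as an empty backbone, meaning that no additional gene of interest is inserted beyond the reporter cassette itself. Propagation in E. coli relies on a high-copy ColE1/pUC-type origin of replication, and selection is through the bla gene with its native promoter, which encodes β-lactamase and confers ampicillin resistance. No mammalian selection marker is annotated, so the plasmid appears suited to transient transfection rather than stable line generation.

The expression cassette is simple. The SV40 enhancer and early promoter drives constitutive transcription of the firefly luciferase coding sequence, which is followed by an SV40 polyadenylation signal for 3' end processing. The short large T antigen fragment annotated next to the poly(A) signal is most likely residual SV40 sequence carried along with that region, not a functional coding unit. The record shows no tags, introns, IRES elements or recombinase sites.

A plasmid like this serves as a constitutive firefly luciferase reporter in mammalian cells, either as a control or as a starting backbone into which untranslated regions or other regulatory sequences can be cloned to test their effects on expression. The associated publication concerns a DEAD-box RNA helicase involved in mRNA export and translational control, which is consistent with use in translation reporter assays, although the record does not describe specific derivative constructs.
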