Features (pLannotate 1.2.2; 7 found; start..end, strand, type, name):
     62..419     +  promoter       SV40 promoter: SV40 enhancer and early promoter
    455..2107    +  CDS            luciferase: firefly luciferase; luc+; enhanced luc+ version of the luciferase gene
   2138..2259    -  polyA_signal   SV40 poly(A) signal: SV40 polyadenylation signal
   2282..2350    -  CDS            large T antigen (fragment): large T antigen from SV40 (simian virus 40)
   2392..2496    +  promoter       AmpR promoter: bla
   2497..3357    +  CDS            AmpR: β-lactamase; bla; confers resistance to ampicillin, carbenicillin, and related antibiotics
   3528..4116    +  rep_origin     ori: high-copy-number ColE1/pMB1/pBR322/pUC origin of replication
>Addgene plasmid #115352 | pFL-SV40 | addgene full sequence | sequence record 386139 | Addgene NGS Result
AGATCTGCGCAGCACCATGGCCTGAAATAACCTCTGAAAGAGGAACTTGGTTAGGTACCTTCTGAGGCGG
AAAGAACCAGCTGTGGAATGTGTGTCAGTTAGGGTGTGGAAAGTCCCCAGGCTCCCCAGCAGGCAGAAGT
ATGCAAAGCATGCATCTCAATTAGTCAGCAACCAGGTGTGGAAAGTCCCCAGGCTCCCCAGCAGGCAGAA
GTATGCAAAGCATGCATCTCAATTAGTCAGCAACCATAGTCCCGCCCCTAACTCCGCCCATCCCGCCCCT
AACTCCGCCCAGTTCCGCCCATTCTCCGCCCCATGGCTGACTAATTTTTTTTATTTATGCAGAGGCCGAG
GCCGCCTCGGCCTCTGAGCTATTCCAGAAGTAGTGAGGAGGCTTTTTTGGAGGCCTAGGCTTTTGCAAAA
AGCTTGGCATTCCGGTACTGTTGGTAAAGCCACCATGGAAGACGCCAAAAACATAAAGAAAGGCCCGGCG
CCATTCTATCCGCTGGAAGATGGAACCGCTGGAGAGCAACTGCATAAGGCTATGAAGAGATACGCCCTGG
TTCCTGGAACAATTGCTTTTACAGATGCACATATCGAGGTGGACATCACTTACGCTGAGTACTTCGAAAT
GTCCGTTCGGTTGGCAGAAGCTATGAAACGATATGGGCTGAATACAAATCACAGAATCGTCGTATGCAGT
GAAAACTCTCTTCAATTCTTTATGCCGGTGTTGGGCGCGTTATTTATCGGAGTTGCAGTTGCGCCCGCGA
ACGACATTTATAATGAACGTGAATTGCTCAACAGTATGGGCATTTCGCAGCCTACCGTGGTGTTCGTTTC
CAAAAAGGGGTTGCAAAAAATTTTGAACGTGCAAAAAAAGCTCCCAATCATCCAAAAAATTATTATCATG
GATTCTAAAACGGATTACCAGGGATTTCAGTCGATGTACACGTTCGTCACATCTCATCTACCTCCCGGTT
TTAATGAATACGATTTTGTGCCAGAGTCCTTCGATAGGGACAAGACAATTGCACTGATCATGAACTCCTC
TGGATCTACTGGTCTGCCTAAAGGTGTCGCTCTGCCTCATAGAACTGCCTGCGTGAGATTCTCGCATGCC
AGAGATCCTATTTTTGGCAATCAAATCATTCCGGATACTGCGATTTTAAGTGTTGTTCCATTCCATCACG
GTTTTGGAATGTTTACTACACTCGGATATTTGATATGTGGATTTCGAGTCGTCTTAATGTATAGATTTGA
AGAAGAGCTGTTTCTGAGGAGCCTTCAGGATTACAAGATTCAAAGTGCGCTGCTGGTGCCAACCCTATTC
TCCTTCTTCGCCAAAAGCACTCTGATTGACAAATACGATTTATCTAATTTACACGAAATTGCTTCTGGTG
GCGCTCCCCTCTCTAAGGAAGTCGGGGAAGCGGTTGCCAAGAGGTTCCATCTGCCAGGTATCAGGCAAGG
ATATGGGCTCACTGAGACTACATCAGCTATTCTGATTACACCCGAGGGGGATGATAAACCGGGCGCGGTC
GGTAAAGTTGTTCCATTTTTTGAAGCGAAGGTTGTGGATCTGGATACCGGGAAAACGCTGGGCGTTAATC
AAAGAGGCGAACTGTGTGTGAGAGGTCCTATGATTATGTCCGGTTATGTAAACAATCCGGAAGCGACCAA
CGCCTTGATTGACAAGGATGGATGGCTACATTCTGGAGACATAGCTTACTGGGACGAAGACGAACACTTC
TTCATCGTTGACCGCCTGAAGTCTCTGATTAAGTACAAAGGCTATCAGGTGGCTCCCGCTGAATTGGAAT
CCATCTTGCTCCAACACCCCAACATCTTCGACGCAGGTGTCGCAGGTCTTCCCGACGATGACGCCGGTGA
ACTTCCCGCCGCCGTTGTTGTTTTGGAGCACGGAAAGACGATGACGGAAAAAGAGATCGTGGATTACGTC
GCCAGTCAAGTAACAACCGCGAAAAAGTTGCGCGGAGGAGTTGTGTTTGTGGACGAAGTACCGAAAGGTC
TTACCGGAAAACTCGACGCAAGAAAAATCAGAGAGATCCTCATAAAGGCCAAGAAGGGCGGAAAGATCGC
CGTGTAATTCTAGAGCGGCCGCTTCGAGCAGACATGATAAGATACATTGATGAGTTTGGACAAACCACAA
CTAGAATGCAGTGAAAAAAATGCTTTATTTGTGAAATTTGTGATGCTATTGCTTTATTTGTAACCATTAT
AAGCTGCAATAAACAAGTTAACAACAACAATTGCATTCATTTTATGTTTCAGGTTCAGGGGGAGGTGTGG
GAGGTTTTTTAAAGCAAGTAAAACCTCTACAAATGTGGTAAAATCGATAAGGATCCAGGTGGCACTTTTC
GGGGAAATGTGCGCGGAACCCCTATTTGTTTATTTTTCTAAATACATTCAAATATGTATCCGCTCATGAG
ACAATAACCCTGATAAATGCTTCAATAATATTGAAAAAGGAAGAGTATGAGTATTCAACATTTCCGTGTC
GCCCTTATTCCCTTTTTTGCGGCATTTTGCCTTCCTGTTTTTGCTCACCCAGAAACGCTGGTGAAAGTAA
AAGATGCTGAAGATCAGTTGGGTGCACGAGTGGGTTACATCGAACTGGATCTCAACAGCGGTAAGATCCT
TGAGAGTTTTCGCCCCGAAGAACGTTTTCCAATGATGAGCACTTTTAAAGTTCTGCTATGTGGCGCGGTA
TTATCCCGTATTGACGCCGGGCAAGAGCAACTCGGTCGCCGCATACACTATTCTCAGAATGACTTGGTTG
AGTACTCACCAGTCACAGAAAAGCATCTTACGGATGGCATGACAGTAAGAGAATTATGCAGTGCTGCCAT
AACCATGAGTGATAACACTGCGGCCAACTTACTTCTGACAACGATCGGAGGACCGAAGGAGCTAACCGCT
TTTTTGCACAACATGGGGGATCATGTAACTCGCCTTGATCGTTGGGAACCGGAGCTGAATGAAGCCATAC
CAAACGACGAGCGTGACACCACGATGCCTGTAGCAATGGCAACAACGTTGCGCAAACTATTAACTGGCGA
ACTACTTACTCTAGCTTCCCGGCAACAATTAATAGACTGGATGGAGGCGGATAAAGTTGCAGGACCACTT
CTGCGCTCGGCCCTTCCGGCTGGCTGGTTTATTGCTGATAAATCTGGAGCCGGTGAGCGTGGGTCTCGCG
GTATCATTGCAGCACTGGGGCCAGATGGTAAGCCCTCCCGTATCGTAGTTATCTACACGACGGGGAGTCA
GGCAACTATGGATGAACGAAATAGACAGATCGCTGAGATAGGTGCCTCACTGATTAAGCATTGGTAACTG
TCAGACCAAGTTTACTCATATATACTTTAGATTGATTTAAAACTTCATTTTTAATTTAAAAGGATCTAGG
TGAAGATCCTTTTTGATAATCTCATGACCAAAATCCCTTAACGTGAGTTTTCGTTCCACTGAGCGTCAGA
CCCCGTAGAAAAGATCAAAGGATCTTCTTGAGATCCTTTTTTTCTGCGCGTAATCTGCTGCTTGCAAACA
AAAAAACCACCGCTACCAGCGGTGGTTTGTTTGCCGGATCAAGAGCTACCAACTCTTTTTCCGAAGGTAA
CTGGCTTCAGCAGAGCGCAGATACCAAATACTGTTCTTCTAGTGTAGCCGTAGTTAGGCCACCACTTCAA
GAACTCTGTAGCACCGCCTACATACCTCGCTCTGCTAATCCTGTTACCAGTGGCTGCTGCCAGTGGCGAT
AAGTCGTGTCTTACCGGGTTGGACTCAAGACGATAGTTACCGGATAAGGCGCAGCGGTCGGGCTGAACGG
GGGGTTCGTGCACACAGCCCAGCTTGGAGCGAACGACCTACACCGAACTGAGATACCTACAGCGTGAGCT
ATGAGAAAGCGCCACGCTTCCCGAAGGGAGAAAGGCGGACAGGTATCCGGTAAGCGGCAGGGTCGGAACA
GGAGAGCGCACGAGGGAGCTTCCAGGGGGAAACGCCTGGTATCTTTATAGTCCTGTCGGGTTTCGCCACC
TCTGACTTGAGCGTCGATTTTTGTGATGCTCGTCAGGGGGGCGGAGCCTATGGAAAAACGCCAGCAACGC
GGCCTTTTTACGGTTCCTGGCCTTTTGCTGGCCTTTTGCTCACATGGCTCGAC
